Addgene plasmid #169386: pmCellFree_KA1_SARS-COV-2_NSP13
Purpose: Cell-free/mammalian expression vector for SARS-COV-2 virus NSP13 with N-term eGFP
Depositing lab: Kirill Alexandrov.
Backbone
  Vector backbone: pmCellFree_KA1
  Vector type: Cell-free expression vector
Growth in bacteria
  Bacterial resistance: Ampicillin, 100 μg/mL
  Growth temperature: 37°C
  Growth strain: DH5alpha
  Copy number: High Copy
Gene/Insert
  Gene/Insert name: SARS-COV-2 _NSP13
  Species: SARS-Cov2
  Promoter: T7- CMV/CAG
  Tag / fusion protein: His and eGFP (N terminal on insert)
  Cloning method: Gateway Cloning
  Sequencing primers: 5′ NA
Terms and licenses: Academic/Nonprofit Terms; Industry Terms: Not Available to Industry
How to cite: pmCellFree_KA1_SARS-COV-2_NSP13 was a gift from Kirill Alexandrov (Addgene plasmid # 169386 ; http://n2t.net/addgene:169386 ; RRID:Addgene_169386)
