[The description below was written by a language model from this plasmid's Addgene catalogue record and pLannotate feature annotations shown in this document.]
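Description:
pmCellFree_KA1_SARS-COV-2_NSP13 is a 7,779 nt multi-host expression plasmid built on the pmCellFree_KA1 backbone, designed to produce SARS-CoV-2 non-structural protein 13 (NSP13) as an N-terminal EGFP fusion either in cell-free translation systems or in transfected mammalian cells. It is maintained in E. coli through a high-copy ColE1/pUC-type origin and selected with ampicillin via the β-lactamase gene.

The expression cassette stacks two promoter systems upstream of a single open reading frame. A CAG-type arrangement (CMV enhancer, chicken β-actin promoter and chimeric intron fragments) drives RNA polymerase II transcription in mammalian cells. It is followed by a T7 promoter that allows transcription by T7 RNA polymerase for in vitro or coupled cell-free reactions. The matching termination signals sit downstream: a rabbit β-globin poly(A) signal and a T7 terminator.

The coding region consists of EGFP, then the NSP13 insert flanked by attB1 and attB2 sites, the scars of Gateway recombination used to introduce the gene. The annotation tool matched the insert to the SARS-CoV replicase polyprotein, and the functional description it attached refers to another part of that polyprotein rather than to NSP13. The catalogue lists both His and eGFP as N-terminal tags, whereas the feature table places a His-tag motif just downstream of attB2; whether it is translated in frame cannot be judged from the record.

The cassette is also flanked by baculovirus recombination regions (lef2/ORF603 and ORF1629), which would permit transfer into a baculovirus genome for insect-cell expression, and a single loxP site lies next to the ORF1629 arm. The record does not mention using either feature. The EGFP fusion provides a fluorescent readout of expression and a handle for interaction or localisation studies.
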