Features (pLannotate 1.2.2; 21 found; start..end, strand, type, name):
      4..39      +  CDS            lef2 (fragment): baculovirus late expression factor 2
    181..1008    +  misc_recomb    baculovirus recombination region (lef2/ORF603): contains ORF603 and part of lef2
   1020..1078    +  misc_recomb    baculovirus recombination region (ORF603) (fragment): contains ORF603 and part of lef2
   1140..1443    +  enhancer       CMV enhancer: human cytomegalovirus immediate early enhancer
   1449..1726    +  promoter       chicken β-actin promoter: No description available
   1727..1862    +  intron         hybrid intron (fragment): hybrid between chicken β-actin (CBA) and minute virus of mice (MMV) introns (Gray et al., 2011)
   1951..2081    +  intron         chimeric intron (fragment): chimera between introns from chicken β-actin and rabbit β-globin
   2147..2165    +  promoter       T7 promoter: promoter for bacteriophage T7 RNA polymerase
   2339..3049    +  CDS            EGFP: EGFP is a basic (constitutively fluorescent) green fluorescent protein published in 1996, derived from Aequorea victoria. It is reported to be a rapidly-maturing weak dimer with moderate acid sensitivity.
   3074..3098    +  protein_bind   attB1: mutant version of attB; recombination site for the Gateway® BP reaction BP Clonase™
   3098..4927    +  CDS            rep (fragment): R1AB_SARS - Experimental evidence at protein level: Swiss-Prot protein existence level 1. [2'-O-methyltransferase]: Methyltransferase that mediates mRNA cap 2'-O-ribose methylation to the 5'-cap structure of viral mRNAs. N7-methyl guanosine cap is a prerequisite for binding of nsp16. Therefore plays an essential role in viral mRNAs cap methylation which is essential to evade immune system. From Severe acute respiratory syndrome coronavirus (SARS-CoV).
   4908..4932    -  protein_bind   attB2: mutant version of attB; recombination site for the Gateway® BP reaction BP Clonase™
   4967..4984    +  CDS            7xHis (fragment): 6xHis affinity tag
   4996..5064    +  CDS            HBB (fragment): HBB_PONPY - Experimental evidence at transcript level: Swiss-Prot protein existence level 2. Involved in oxygen transport from the lung to the various peripheral tissues. From Pongo pygmaeus (Bornean orangutan).
   5139..5194    +  polyA_signal   β-globin poly(A) signal: rabbit β-globin polyadenylation signal (Gil and Proudfoot, 1987)
   5282..5329    +  terminator     T7 terminator: transcription terminator for bacteriophage T7 RNA polymerase
   5342..6047    +  misc_recomb    baculovirus recombination region (ORF1629): contains part of ORF1629
   6056..6089    +  protein_bind   loxP: Cre-mediated recombination occurs in the 8-bp core sequence (GCATACAT). Cre recombinase
   6257..6844    -  rep_origin     ori: high-copy-number ColE1/pMB1/pBR322/pUC origin of replication
   6857..7717    -  CDS            AmpR: β-lactamase; bla; confers resistance to ampicillin, carbenicillin, and related antibiotics
   7718..7769    -  promoter       AmpR promoter (fragment): bla
>Addgene plasmid #169386 | pmCellFree_KA1_SARS-COV-2_NSP13 | addgene full sequence | sequence record 336868 | Addgene NGS Result
TCCTGCATCTTTTAATCAAATCCCAAGATGTGTATAAACGCGCCGGTATGTACAGGAAGAGGTTTATACT
AAACTGTTACATTGCAAACGTGGTTTCGTGTGCCAAGTGTGAAAACCGATGTTTAATCAAGGCTCTGACG
CATTTCTACAACCACGACTCCAAGTGTGTGGGTGAAGTCATGCATCTTTTAATCAAATCCCAAGATGTGT
ATAAACCACCAAACTGCCAAAAAATGAAAACTGTCGACAAGCTCTGTCCGTTTGCTGGCAACTGCAAGGG
TCTCAATCCTATTTGTAATTATTGAATAATAAAACAATTATAAATGTCAAATTTGTTTTTTATTAACGAT
ACAAACCAAACGCAACAAGAACATTTGTAGTATTATCTATAATTGAAAACGCGTAGTTATAATCGCTGAG
GTAATATTTAAAATCATTTTCAAATGATTCACAGTTAATTTGCGACAATATAATTTTATTTTCACATAAA
CTAGACGCCTTGTCGTCTTCTTCTTCGTATTCCTTCTCTTTTTCATTTTTCTCTTCATAAAAATTAACAT
AGTTATTATCGTATCCATATATGTATCTATCGTATAGAGTAAATTTTTTGTTGTCATAAATATATATGTC
TTTTTTAATGGGGTGTATAGTACCGCTGCGCATAGTTTTTCTGTAATTTACAACAGTGCTATTTTCTGGT
AGTTCTTCGGAGTGTGTTGCTTTAATTATTAAATTTATATAATCAATGAATTTGGGATCGTCGGTTTTGT
ACAATATGTTGCCGGCATAGTACGCAGCTTCTTCTAGTTCAATTACACCATTTTTTAGCAGCACCGGATT
AACATAACTTTCCAAAATGTTGTACGAACCGTTAAACAAAAACAGTTCACCTCCCTTTTCTATACTATTG
TCTGCGAGCAGTTGTTTGTTGTTAAAAATAACAGCCATTGTAATGAGACGCACAAACTAATATCACAAAC
TGGAAATGTCTATCAATATATAGTTGCTGATGGCCGGCCGTAATGAGACGCACAAACTAATATCACAAAC
TGGAAATGTCTATCAATATATAGTTGCTCTAGTTATTAATAGTAATCAATTACGGGGTCATTAGTTCATA
GCCCATATATGGAGTTCCGCGTTACATAACTTACGGTAAATGGCCCGCCTGGCTGACCGCCCAACGACCC
CCGCCCATTGACGTCAATAATGACGTATGTTCCCATAGTAACGCCAATAGGGACTTTCCATTGACGTCAA
TGGGTGGAGTATTTACGGTAAACTGCCCACTTGGCAGTACATCAAGTGTATCATATGCCAAGTACGCCCC
CTATTGACGTCAATGACGGTAAATGGCCCGCCTGGCATTATGCCCAGTACATGACCTTATGGGACTTTCC
TACTTGGCAGTACATCTACGTATTAGTCATCGCTATTACCATGCATGGTCGAGGTGAGCCCCACGTTCTG
CTTCACTCTCCCCATCTCCCCCCCCTCCCCACCCCCAATTTTGTATTTATTTATTTTTTAATTATTTTGT
GCAGCGATGGGGGCGGGGGGGGGGGGGGGGCGCGCGCCGGGGGGGGGGGGGGGGGGSGGGGGGSGGGGSG
GGGSGRGGCGGAGAGGTGCGGCGGCAGCCAATCAGAGCGGCGCGCTCCGAAAGTTTCCTTTTATGGCGAG
GCGGCGGCGGCGGCGGCCCTATAAAAAGCGAAGCGCGCGGCGGGCGGGAGTCGCTGCGCGCTGCCTTCGC
CCCGTGCCCCGCTCCGCCGCCGCCTCGCGCCGCCCGCCCCGGCTCTGACTGACCGCGTTACTCCCACAGG
TGAGCGGGCGGGACGGCCCTTCTCCTTCGGGCTGTAATTAGCGCTTGGTTTAATGACGGCTTGTTTCTTT
TCTGTGGCTGCGTGAAAGCCTTGAGGGGCTCCGGGAGGGCCCTTTGTGCGGGGGGAGCGGCTCGGGGCTG
TCCGCGGGGGGACGGCTGCCTTCGGGGGGGACGGGGCAGGGCGGGGTTCGGCTTCTGGCGTGTGACCGGC
GGCTCTAGAGCCTCTGCTAACCATGTTCATGCCTTCTTCTTTTTCCTACAGCTCCTGGGCAACGTGCTGG
TTATTGTGCTGTCTCATCATTTTGGCAAAGAATTGGATCGGACGTCTAATACGACTCACTATAGGGACAT
CTTAAGTTTATTTTATTTTATTTTATTTTATTTTATTTTATTTTATTTTATTTTATTTTATTTTATTTAA
CCATGACAGTAATGTATAAAGTCTGTAAAGACATTAAACACGTAAGTGAAACCATGGGCACCTCTGGTCA
CCACCATCACCACCATCACCACGGCACAAGCAAGGGCGAGGAGCTGTTCACCGGGGTGGTGCCCATCCTG
GTCGAGTTGGACGGCGACGTAAACGGCCACAAGTTCAGCGTGTCCGGCGAGGGCGAGGGCGATGCCACCT
ACGGCAAGCTGACCCTGAAGTTCATCTGCACCACCGGCAAGCTGCCCGTGCCCTGGCCCACCCTCGTGAC
CACCCTGACCTACGGCGTGCAGTGCTTCAGCCGCTACCCCGACCACATGAAGCAGCACGACTTCTTCAAG
TCCGCCATGCCCGAAGGCTACGTCCAGGAGCGCACCATCTTCTTCAAGGACGACGGCAACTACAAGACCC
GCGCCGAGGTGAAGTTCGAGGGCGACACCCTGGTGAACCGCATCGAGCTGAAGGGCATCGACTTCAAGGA
GGACGGCAACATCCTGGGGCACAAGCTGGAGTACAACTACAACAGCCACAACGTCTATATCATGGCCGAC
AAGCAGAAGAACGGCATCAAGGTGAACTTCAAGATCCGCCACAACATCGAGGACGGCAGCGTGCAGCTCG
CCGACCACTACCAGCAGAACACCCCCATCGGCGACGGCCCCGTGCTGCTGCCCGACAACCACTACCTGAG
CACCCAGTCCGCCCTGAGCAAAGACCCCAACGAGAAGCGCGATCACATGGTCCTGCTGGAGTTCGTGACC
GCCGCCGGGATCACTCTCGGCATGGACGAGCTATACAAGCTGGAGGTGCTCTTCCAGGGTCCGACAAGTT
TGTACAAAAAAGCAGGCTTAATGGCTGTTGGTGCTTGTGTTTTGTGTAATTCTCAAACATCTTTGAGATG
TGGTGCTTGTATTAGAAGACCATTTTTGTGTTGTAAGTGTTGTTATGATCACGTTATTTCTACTTCTCAT
AAGTTGGTTTTGTCTGTTAATCCATATGTTTGTAACGCTCCAGGTTGTGATGTTACAGATGTTACTCAAT
TATACTTGGGTGGTATGTCTTATTATTGTAAATCTCATAAGCCCCCAATTTCTTTTCCATTATGTGCTAA
TGGTCAAGTTTTTGGTTTATATAAGAACACTTGCGTTGGTTCTGATAATGTTACAGATTTTAACGCTATC
GCTACATGTGATTGGACAAATGCTGGTGATTATATTTTGGCTAATACATGTACTGAGAGATTAAAATTGT
TCGCTGCTGAAACTTTGAAAGCTACTGAAGAAACATTTAAGTTGTCTTATGGTATCGCTACAGTTAGAGA
AGTTTTGTCTGATAGAGAATTGCATTTGTCTTGGGAAGTTGGTAAACCAAGACCACCATTGAATAGAAAT
TATGTTTTCACAGGTTACAGGGTTACTAAAAATTCTAAAGTTCAGATCGGTGAATACACATTTGAAAAAG
GTGATTATGGTGATGCTGTTGTTTATAGAGGTACAACTACATATAAGTTGAACGTTGGTGATTATTTCGT
TTTGACATCTCATACAGTTATGCCATTATCTGCTCCAACTTTGGTTCCACAAGAACATTATGTTAGAATT
ACAGGTTTGTACCCAACATTAAATATCTCTGATGAATTCTCTTCCAACGTTGCTAATTATCAAAAAGTTG
GTATGCAAAAGTACTCTACATTGCAAGGTCCACCAGGTACAGGTAAATCTCATTTTGCTATTGGTTTGGC
TTTATATTACCCATCTGCTAGAATTGTTTACACTGCTTGTTCTCATGCTGCTGTTGATGCTTTGTGTGAA
AAAGCTTTGAAATATTTGCCAATCGATAAGTGTTCTAGAATTATTCCAGCTAGAGCTAGAGTTGAATGTT
TTGATAAATTCAAGGTCAACTCTACTTTGGAACAATATGTTTTTTGCACTGTTAACGCTTTGCCAGAAAC
TACAGCTGATATTGTTGTTTTTGATGAAATCTCTATGGCTACTAATTACGATTTGTCTGTTGTTAATGCT
AGATTAAGAGCTAAACATTACGTTTATATCGGTGATCCAGCTCAATTACCAGCTCCAAGAACATTATTAA
CAAAAGGTACTTTGGAGCCAGAATATTTTAATTCTGTTTGTAGACTGATGAAGACAATTGGTCCAGATAT
GTTTTTAGGTACATGTAGAAGATGTCCAGCTGAAATTGTTGATACAGTTTCTGCTTTAGTTTACGATAAT
AAGTTGAAGGCTCATAAAGATAAGTCTGCTCAATGTTTTAAGATGTTTTACAAGGGTGTTATCACACATG
ATGTTTCTTCTGCTATTAATAGACCACAAATTGGTGTTGTTAGAGAATTTTTGACTAGAAATCTGGCTTG
GAGAAAAGCTGTTTTTATTTCTCCATATAACTCCCAAAACGCTGTTGCTTCTAAAATTTTAGGTTTACCA
ACTCAAACCGTTGATTCTTCTCAAGGTTCTGAATGTGATTATGTTATTTTCACACAGACAACTGAAACTG
CTCATTCTTGTAATGTTAATAGATTCAACGTCGCTATTACTAGAGCTAAAGTTGGTATTTTATGCATTAT
GTCTGACAGAGATTTGTATGATAAGTTGCAATTTACCTCTTTGGAAATTCCAAGAAGAAATGTTGCTACA
TTGCAAAACCCAGCTTTCTTGTACAAAGTGGTGTAAGCGGCCGCCAGCTTTCTAGACCAGTTTAAACATC
ACCATCACCATCACTAAGTGATTAACCTCAGGTGCAGGCTGCCTATCAGAAGGTGGTGGCTGGTGTGGCC
AATGCCCTGGCTCACAAATACCACTGAGATCGATCTTTTTCCCTCTGCCAAAAATTATGGGGACATCATG
AAGCCCCTTGAGCATCTGACTTCTGGCTAATAAAGGAAATTTATTTTCATTGCAATAGTGTGTTGGAATT
TTTTGTGTCTCTCACTCGGAAGGACATATGGGAGGGCAAATCATTTAAAACATCAGAATGAGTATTTGGT
TTAGAGTTTGGCAACATATGCCCATATGTAACTAGCATAACCCCTTGGGGCCTCTAAACGGGTCTTGAGG
GGTTTTTTGCTGAAAGCATGCGGAGGAAATTCTCCTTGAAGTTTCCCTGGTGTTCAAAGTAAAGGAGTTT
GCACCAGACGCACCTCTGTTCACTGGTCCGGCGTATTAAAACACGATACATTGTTATTAGTACATTTATT
AAGCGCTAGATTCTGTGCGTTGTTGATTTACAGACAATTGTTGTACGTATTTTAATAATTCATTAAATTT
ATAATCTTTAGGGTGGTATGTTAGAGCGAAAATCAAATGATTTTCAGCGTCTTTATATCTGAATTTAAAT
ATTAAATCCTCAATAGATTTGTAAAATAGGTTTCGATTAGTTTCAAACAAGGGTTGTTTTTCCGAACCGA
TGGCTGGACTATCTAATGGATTTTCGCTCAACGCCACAAAACTTGCCAAATCTTGTAGCAGCAATCTAGC
TTTGTCGATATTCGTTTGTGTTTTGTTTTGTAATAAAGGTTCGACGTCGTTCAAAATATTATGCGCTTTT
GTATTTCTTTCATCACTGTCGTTAGTGTACAATTGACTCGACGTAAACACGTTAAATAGAGCTTGGACAT
ATTTAACATCGGGCGTGTTAGCTTTATTAGGCCGATTATCGTCGTCGTCCCAACCCTCGTCGTTAGAAGT
TGCTTCCGAAGACGATTTTGCCATAGCCACACGACGCCTATTAATTGTGTCGGCTAACACGTCCGCGATC
AAATTTGTAGTTGAGCTTTTTGGAATTGCGATCGCATAACTTCGTATAGCATACATTATACGAAGTTATA
AGCTCGGAACGCTGCGCTCGGTCGTTCGGCTGCGGCGAGCGGTATCAGCTCACTCAAAGGCGGTAATACG
GTTATCCACAGAATCAGGGGATAACGCAGGAAAGAACATGTGAGCAAAAGGCCAGCAAAAGGCCAGGAAC
CGTAAAAAGGCCGCGTTGCTGGCGTTTTTCCATAGGCTCCGCCCCCTGACGAGCATCACAAAAATCGACG
CTCAAGTCAGAGGTGGCGAAACCCGACAGGACTATAAAGATACCAGGCGTTTCCCCCTGGAAGCTCCCTC
GTGCGCTCTCCTGTTCCGACCCTGCCGCTTACCGGATACCTGTCCGCCTTTCTCCCTTCGGGAAGCGTGG
CGCTTTCTCATAGCTCACGCTGTAGGTATCTCAGTTCGGTGTAGGTCGTTCGCTCCAAGCTGGGCTGTGT
GCACGAACCCCCCGTTCAGCCCGACCGCTGCGCCTTATCCGGTAACTATCGTCTTGAGTCCAACCCGGTA
AGACACGACTTATCGCCACTGGCAGCAGCCACTGGTAACAGGATTAGCAGAGCGAGGTATGTAGGCGGTG
CTACAGAGTTCTTGAAGTGGTGGCCTAACTACGGCTACACTAGAAGAACAGTATTTGGTATCTGCGCTCT
GCTGAAGCCAGTTACCTTCGGAAAAAGAGTTGGTAGCTCTTGATCCGGCAAACAAACCACCGCTGGTAGC
GGTGGTTTTTTTGTTTGCAAGCAGCAGATTACGCGCAGAAAAAAAGGATCTCAAGAAGATCCTTTGTTAC
CAATGCTTAATCAGTGAGGCACCTATCTCAGCGATCTGTCTATTTCGTTCATCCATAGTTGCCTGACTCC
CCGTCGTGTAGATAACTACGATACGGGAGGGCTTACCATCTGGCCCCAGTGCTGCAATGATACCGCGAGA
CCCACGCTCACCGGCTCCAGATTTATCAGCAATAAACCAGCCAGCCGGAAGGGCCGAGCGCAGAAGTGGT
CCTGCAACTTTATCCGCCTCCATCCAGTCTATTAATTGTTGCCGGGAAGCTAGAGTAAGTAGTTCGCCAG
TTAATAGTTTGCGCAACGTTGTTGCCATTGCTACAGGCATCGTGGTGTCACGCTCGTCGTTTGGTATGGC
TTCATTCAGCTCCGGTTCCCAACGATCAAGGCGAGTTACATGATCCCCCATGTTGTGCAAAAAAGCGGTT
AGCTCCTTCGGTCCTCCGATCGTTGTCAGAAGTAAGTTGGCCGCAGTGTTATCACTCATGGTTATGGCAG
CACTGCATAATTCTCTTACTGTCATGCCATCCGTAAGATGCTTTTCTGTGACTGGTGAGTACTCAACCAA
GTCATTCTGAGAATAGTGTATGCGGCGACCGAGTTGCTCTTGCCCGGCGTCAATACGGGATAATACCGCG
CCACATAGCAGAACTTTAAAAGTGCTCATCATTGGAAAACGTTCTTCGGGGCGAAAACTCTCAAGGATCT
TACCGCTGTTGAGATCCAGTTCGATGTAACCCACTCGTGCACCCAACTGATCTTCAGCATCTTTTACTTT
CACCAGCGTTTCTGGGTGAGCAAAAACAGGAAGGCAAAATGCCGCAAAAAAGGGAATAAGGGCGACACGG
AAATGTTGAATACTCATACTCTTCCTTTTTCAATATTATTGAAGCATTTATCAGGGTTATTGTCTCATGT
CCGCGCGTT
